Addgene plasmid #138060: MYMH 393
Purpose: Encodes Anderson promoter variant using mRFP as a reporter gene
Depositing lab: Meng How Tan. Depositing organization: Nanyang Technological University. Publication: An Expanded Synthetic Biology Toolkit for Gene Expression Control in Acetobacteraceae. Teh MY, Ooi KH, Danny Teo SX, Bin Mansoor ME, Shaun Lim WZ, Tan MH. ACS Synth Biol. 2019 Apr 19;8(4):708-723. doi: 10.1021/acssynbio.8b00168. Epub 2019 Mar 22. PubMed 30865830.
Backbone
  Vector backbone: pSEVA-331Bb
  Vector type: Bacterial Expression
Growth in bacteria
  Bacterial resistance: Chloramphenicol, 25 μg/mL
  Growth temperature: 37°C
  Growth strain: DH5alpha
  Copy number: High Copy
Gene/Insert
  Gene/Insert name: J23105- pSEVA-331Bb- RFP
  Species: Synthetic
  Cloning method: Restriction Enzyme; 5′ cloning site Unknown (unknown if destroyed)
Terms and licenses: Academic/Nonprofit Terms; Industry Terms: Not Available to Industry
Depositor comments: Low expression
How to cite: MYMH 393 was a gift from Meng How Tan (Addgene plasmid # 138060 ; http://n2t.net/addgene:138060 ; RRID:Addgene_138060)
