[The description below was written by a language model from this plasmid's Addgene catalogue record and pLannotate feature annotations shown in this document.]
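Description:
MYMH 393 is a 3,780-nt bacterial expression plasmid built on pSEVA-331Bb, a BioBrick-compatible member of the SEVA modular vector family. It replicates through the broad-host-range pBBR1 origin (oriV) together with its cognate pBBR1 Rep protein, which allows maintenance in E. coli as well as in a wide range of other Gram-negative bacteria. Selection is by chloramphenicol resistance, provided by the cat gene under its own promoter. An incP oriT is also present, so the plasmid can be mobilised by conjugation when transfer functions are supplied in trans. The record lists it as high copy and propagated in DH5alpha.

The payload is a simple constitutive reporter cassette. According to the catalogue entry, the promoter is J23105, one of the Anderson collection of synthetic constitutive promoters. The automated annotation labels the short promoter region as a fragment of J23119, the consensus parent of that family, which is expected because the Anderson variants differ from it at only a few positions. This promoter drives mRFP1, a monomeric red fluorescent protein derived from Discosoma. The coding sequence is followed by rrnB T1 and T7Te terminators and the BioBrick suffix. A lambda t0 terminator downstream and a further rrnB T1 terminator upstream flank the cargo region and insulate it from read-through transcription from the backbone.

The plasmid belongs to a synthetic biology toolkit for controlling gene expression in Acetobacteraceae, in which red fluorescence serves as the readout of promoter strength. The depositor notes low expression for this variant, so it represents a weak point in the promoter series and is useful for benchmarking or for choosing a low constitutive expression level.
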