Features (pLannotate 1.2.2; 12 found; start..end, strand, type, name):
     17..35      +  promoter       J23119(SpeI) promoter (fragment): bacterial promoter (Registry of Standard Biological Parts BBa J23119) modified to end with an SpeI site
     71..745     +  CDS            mRFP1: mRFP1 is a basic (constitutively fluorescent) red fluorescent protein published in 2002, derived from Discosoma sp.. It is reported to be a somewhat slowly-maturing monomer with low acid sensitivity.
    793..864     +  terminator     rrnB T1 terminator: transcription terminator T1 from the E. coli rrnB gene
    880..907     +  terminator     T7Te terminator: phage T7 early transcription terminator
    914..934     +  misc_feature   BioBrick suffix: universal suffix for all parts
    939..1033    +  terminator     lambda t0 terminator: transcription terminator from phage lambda
   1081..1183    +  promoter       cat promoter: promoter of the E. coli cat gene encoding chloramphenicol acetyltransferase
   1184..1840    +  CDS            cat: CAT_ECOLX - Experimental evidence at protein level: Swiss-Prot protein existence level 1. This enzyme is an effector of chloramphenicol resistance in bacteria. From Escherichia coli. This protein is used as a marker in many commonly used cloning vectors, such as pACYC184.
   1992..2100    +  oriT           oriT: incP origin of transfer
   2111..2773    -  CDS            pBBR1 Rep: replication protein for the broad-host-range plasmid pBBR1 from Bordetella bronchiseptica
   2774..3545    -  rep_origin     pBBR1 oriV: replication origin of the broad-host-range plasmid pBBR1 from Bordetella bronchiseptica; requires the pBBR1 Rep protein for replication
   3660..3746    -  terminator     rrnB T1 terminator: Escherichia coli rrnB; transcription terminator T1 from the E. coli rrnB gene
>Addgene plasmid #138060 | MYMH 393 | addgene full sequence | sequence record 274918 | Addgene NGS Result
AGGAGAATTCTTTACGGCTAGCTCAGTCCTAGGTACTATGCTAGCACTAGTGAAAGAGGAGAAATACTAG
ATGGCTTCCTCCGAAGACGTTATCAAAGAGTTCATGCGTTTCAAAGTTCGTATGGAAGGTTCCGTTAACG
GTCACGAGTTCGAAATCGAAGGTGAAGGTGAAGGTCGTCCGTACGAAGGTACCCAGACCGCTAAACTGAA
AGTTACCAAAGGTGGTCCGCTGCCGTTCGCTTGGGACATCCTGTCCCCGCAGTTCCAGTACGGTTCCAAA
GCTTACGTTAAACACCCGGCTGACATCCCGGACTACCTGAAACTGTCCTTCCCGGAAGGTTTCAAATGGG
AACGTGTTATGAACTTCGAAGACGGTGGTGTTGTTACCGTTACCCAGGACTCCTCCCTGCAAGACGGTGA
GTTCATCTACAAAGTTAAACTGCGTGGTACCAACTTCCCGTCCGACGGTCCGGTTATGCAGAAAAAAACC
ATGGGTTGGGAAGCTTCCACCGAACGTATGTACCCGGAAGACGGTGCTCTGAAAGGTGAAATCAAAATGC
GTCTGAAACTGAAAGACGGTGGTCACTACGACGCTGAAGTTAAAACCACCTACATGGCTAAAAAACCGGT
TCAGCTGCCGGGTGCTTACAAAACCGACATCAAACTGGACATCACCTCCCACAACGAAGACTACACCATC
GTTGAACAGTACGAACGTGCTGAAGGTCGTCACTCCACCGGTGCTTAATAACGCTGATAGTGCTAGTGTA
GATCGCTACTAGAGCCAGGCATCAAATAAAACGAAAGGCTCAGTCGAAAGACTGGGCCTTTCGTTTTATC
TGTTGTTTGTCGGTGAACGCTCTCTACTAGAGTCACACTGGCTCACCTTCGGGTGGGCCTTTCTGCGTTT
ATATACTAGAAGCGGCCGCTGCAGCTTGGACTCCTGTTGATAGATCCAGTAATGACCTCAGAACTCCATC
TGGATTTGTTCAGAACGCTCGGTTGCCGCCGGGCGTTTTTTATTGGTGAGAATCCAGGGGTCCCCAATAA
TTACGATTTAAATTGGCGAAAATGAGACGTTGATCGGCACGTAAGAGGTTCCAACTTTCACCATAATGAA
ATAAGATCACTACCGGGCGTATTTTTTGAGTTATCGAGATTTTCAGGAGCTAAGGAAGCTAAAATGGAGA
AAAAAATCACTGGATATACCACCGTTGATATATCCCAATGGCATCGTAAAGAACATTTTGAGGCATTTCA
GTCAGTTGCTCAATGTACCTATAACCAGACCGTTCAGCTGGATATTACGGCCTTTTTAAAGACCGTAAAG
AAAAATAAGCACAAGTTTTATCCGGCCTTTATTCACATTCTTGCCCGCCTGATGAATGCTCATCCGGAAT
TTCGTATGGCAATGAAAGACGGTGAGCTGGTGATATGGGATAGTGTTCACCCTTGTTACACCGTTTTCCA
TGAGCAAACTGAAACGTTTTCATCGCTCTGGAGTGAATACCACGACGATTTCCGGCAGTTTCTACACATA
TATTCGCAAGATGTGGCGTGTTACGGTGAAAACCTGGCCTATTTCCCTAAAGGGTTTATTGAGAATATGT
TTTTCGTCTCAGCCAATCCCTGGGTGAGTTTCACCAGTTTTGATTTAAACGTGGCCAATATGGACAACTT
CTTCGCCCCCGTTTTCACCATGGGCAAATATTATACGCAAGGCGACAAGGTGCTGATGCCGCTGGCGATT
CAGGTTCATCATGCCGTTTGTGATGGCTTCCATGTCGGCAGAATGCTTAATGAATTACAACAGTACTGCG
ATGAGTGGCAGGGCGGGGCGTAATTTGACTTTTGTCCTTTTCCGCTGCATAACCCTGCTTCGGGGTCATT
ATAGCGATTTTTTCGGTATATCCATCCTTTTTCGCACGATATACAGGATTTTGCCAAAGGGTTCGTGTAG
ACTTTCCTTGGTGTATCCAACGGCGTCAGCCGGGCAGGATAGGTGAAGTAGGCCCACCCGCGAGCGGGTG
TTCCTTCTTCACTGTCCCTTATTCGCACCTGGCGGTGCTCAACGGGAATCCTGCTCTGCGAGGCTGGCCG
TAGGCCGGCCCTACCGGCGCGGCAGCGTTACCCGTGTCGGCGGCTCCAACGGCTCGCCATCGTCCAGAAA
ACACGGCTCATCGGGCATCGGCAGGCGCTGCTGCCCGCGCCGTTCCCATTCCTCCGTTTCGGTCAAGGCT
GGCAGGTCTGGTTCCATGCCCGGAATGCCGGGCTGGCTGGGCGGCTCCTCGCCGGGGCCGGTCGGTAGTT
GCTGCTCGCCCGGATACAGGGTCGGGATGCGGCGCAGGTCGCCATGCCCCAACAGCGATTCGTCCTGGTC
GTCGTGATCAACCACCACGGCGGCACTGAACACCGACAGGCGCAACTGGTCGCGGGGCTGGCCCCACGCC
ACGCGGTCATTGACCACGTAGGCCGACACGGTGCCGGGGCCGTTGAGCTTCACGACGGAGATCCAGCGCT
CGGCCACCAAGTCCTTGACTGCGTATTGGACCGTCCGCAAAGAACGTCCGATGAGCTTGGAAAGTGTCTT
CTGGCTGACCACCACGGCGTTCTGGTGGCCCATCTGCGCCACGAGGTGATGCAGCAGCATTGCCGCCGTG
GGTTTCCTCGCAATAAGCCCGGCCCACGCCTCATGCGCTTTGCGTTCCGTTTGCACCCAGTGACCGGGCT
TGTTCTTGGCTTGAATGCCGATTTCTCTGGACTGCGTGGCCATGCTTATCTCCATGCGGTAGGGGTGCCG
CACGGTTGCGGCACCATGCGCAATCAGCTGCAACTTTTCGGCAGCGCGACAACAATTATGCGTTGCGTAA
AAGTGGCAGTCAATTACAGATTTTCTTTAACCTACGCAATGAGCTATTGCGGGGGGTGCCGCAATGAGCT
GTTGCGTACCCCCCTTTTTTAAGTTGTTGATTTTTAAGTCTTTCGCATTTCGCCCTATATCTAGTTCTTT
GGTGCCCAAAGAAGGGCACCCCTGCGGGGTTCCCCCACGCCTTCGGCGCGGCTCCCCCTCCGGCAAAAAG
TGGCCCCTCCGGGGCTTGTTGATCGACTGCGCGGCCTTCGGCCTTGCCCAAGGTGGCGCTGCCCCCTTGG
AACCCCCGCACTCGCCGCCGTGAGGCTCGGGGGGCAGGCGGGCGGGCTTCGCCCTTCGACTGCCCCCACT
CGCATAGGCTTGGGTCGTTCCAGGCGCGTCAAGGCCAAGCCGCTGCGCGGTCGCTGCGCGAGCCTTGACC
CGCCTTCCACTTGGTGTCCAACCGGCAAGCGAAGCGCGCAGGCCGCAGGCCGGAGGCTTTTCCCCAGAGA
AAATTAAAAAAATTGATGGGGCAAGGCCGCAGGCCGCGCAGTTGGAGCCGGTGGGTATGTGGTCGAAGGC
TGGGTAGCCGGTGGGCAATCCCTGTGGTCAAGCTCGTGGGCAGGCGCAGCCTGTCCATCAGCTTGTCCAG
CAGGGTTGTCCACGGGCCGAGCGAAGCGAGCCAGCCGGTGGCCGCTCGCGGCCATCGTCCACATATCCAC
GGGCTGGCAAGGGAGCGCAGCGACCGCGCAGGGCGAAGCCCGGAGAGCAAGCCCGTAGGGGGGGCGCGCC
CAGCTGTCTAGGGCGGCGGATTTGTCCTACTCAGGAGAGCGTTCACCGACAAACAACAGATAAAACGAAA
GGCCCAGTCTTTCGACTGAGCCTTTCGTTTTATTTGATGCCTTTAATTAAAGCGGATAACAATTTCACAC
